Addgene plasmid #219883: pCfb13208
Purpose: The base plasmid of TUNEYALI for TF18
Depositing lab: Irina Borodina. Depositing organization: Danmarks Tekniske Universitet. Publication: High-throughput metabolic engineering of Yarrowia lipolytica through gene expression tuning. Jiang W, Wang S, Ahlheit D, Fumagalli T, Yang Z, Ramanathan S, Jiang X, Weber T, Dahlin J, Borodina I. Proc Natl Acad Sci U S A. 2025 Jun 10;122(23):e2426686122. doi: 10.1073/pnas.2426686122. Epub 2025 Jun 3. PubMed 40460129.
Backbone
  Vector backbone: Our own backbone
  Vector type: Yeast Expression
  Selectable markers: Hygromycin
Growth in bacteria
  Bacterial resistance: Ampicillin, 100 μg/mL
  Growth temperature: 37°C
  Growth strain: DH5alpha
  Copy number: High Copy
Gene/Insert
  Gene/Insert name: Contains gRNA targeting TF18 (YALI1_D15792g) and homologous arm matching TF18
  gRNA/shRNA sequence: TTAGTTGGCGATGGAGTGTG
  Species: Yarrowia lipolytica
  Cloning method: Gibson Cloning
Terms and licenses: Academic/Nonprofit Terms; Industry Terms: Not Available to Industry
Depositor comments: This plasmid contains gRNA targeting TF18 (YALI1_D15792g) and homologous arm matching TF18, which can be used for library construction by inserting promoters using a golden gate or directly knocking TF18 out.
How to cite: pCfb13208 was a gift from Irina Borodina (Addgene plasmid # 219883 ; http://n2t.net/addgene:219883 ; RRID:Addgene_219883)
