[The description below was written by a language model from this plasmid's Addgene catalogue record and pLannotate feature annotations shown in this document.]
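Description:
pCfb13208 is a 7.1 kb yeast vector for genome editing in Yarrowia lipolytica, built by Gibson assembly on the depositing lab's own backbone. It is the "base plasmid" of the TUNEYALI gene expression tuning system for one target, transcription factor TF18 (YALI1_D15792g). In E. coli it is maintained at high copy through a ColE1/pUC-type origin and selected with ampicillin via the bla gene and its promoter. In yeast, selection is by hygromycin, provided by an aph(4)-Ia hygromycin phosphotransferase coding region followed by a CYC1 terminator. The promoter driving the hygromycin marker is not annotated, and no yeast replication element is identified in the feature table.

The functional payload is a guide RNA cassette plus a repair template. A tRNA sequence lies immediately upstream of a Streptococcus pyogenes Cas9 gRNA scaffold, with a short gap between them that fits the TF18-specific spacer. Such tRNA–gRNA arrangements typically use the tRNA for transcription and processing of the guide. The record states that the plasmid also carries a homology arm matching TF18, although this region is not annotated. No Cas9 gene is annotated, so the nuclease is presumably supplied separately, which the record does not specify. Two minimal FRT sites flank the bacterial backbone segment; their purpose is not stated. Several short fragments (rrnB terminators, 5S rRNA, KanR, lacZα) appear to be backbone remnants.

According to the depositor, the plasmid can be used directly to knock out TF18. It can also serve as the recipient for Golden Gate insertion of promoters, generating libraries that replace the native promoter and tune TF18 expression in high-throughput metabolic engineering screens.
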