Features (pLannotate 1.2.2; 14 found; start..end, strand, type, name):
    367..437     +  ncRNA          tRNA: Accession: RF00005 - tRNA
    459..533     +  misc_RNA       gRNA scaffold: guide RNA scaffold for the Streptococcus pyogenes CRISPR/Cas9 system
    938..971     -  protein_bind   FRT (minimal): supports FLP-mediated excision but not integration (Turan and Bode, 2011) FLP recombinase from the Saccharomyces cerevisiae 2μ plasmid
   1015..1055    -  terminator     rrnB T1 terminator (fragment): transcription terminator T1 from the E. coli rrnB gene
   1057..1172    -  ncRNA          5S rRNA: Accession: RF00001 - 5S ribosomal RNA
   1203..1227    +  CDS            KanR (fragment): aminoglycoside phosphotransferase; aph(3')-Ia; confers resistance to kanamycin
   1257..1353    +  promoter       AmpR promoter (fragment): bla
   1356..2216    +  CDS            AmpR: β-lactamase; bla; confers resistance to ampicillin, carbenicillin, and related antibiotics
   2338..2926    +  rep_origin     ori: high-copy-number ColE1/pMB1/pBR322/pUC origin of replication
   3151..3168    +  terminator     rrnB T2 terminator (fragment): transcription terminator T2 from the E. coli rrnB gene
   3193..3212    -  CDS            lacZα (fragment): LacZα fragment of β-galactosidase; lacZ fragment
   3682..3715    +  protein_bind   FRT (minimal): supports FLP-mediated excision but not integration (Turan and Bode, 2011) FLP recombinase from the Saccharomyces cerevisiae 2μ plasmid
   4863..5884    +  CDS            HygR (fragment): aminoglycoside phosphotransferase from E. coli; aph(4)-Ia; confers resistance to hygromycin
   5886..6119    +  terminator     CYC1 terminator (fragment): S. cerevisiae CYC1; transcription terminator for CYC1
>Addgene plasmid #219883 | pCfb13208 | addgene full sequence | sequence record 435605 | Addgene NGS Result
TTCGTAGATAATGGAATACAAATGGATATCCAGAGTATACACATGGATAGTATACACTGACACGACAATT
CTGTATCTCTTTATGTTAACTACTGTGAGGCATTAAATAGAGCTTGATATATAAAATGTTACATTTCACA
GTCTGAACTTTTGCAGATTACCTAATTTGGTAAGATATTAATTATGAACTGAAAGTTGATGGCATCCCTA
AATTTGATGCAACGGAATGCGTGCGATAGTGAATCATTGCTAACAGATCAAGTAATCGTATCAATCGTTC
CACGTCTTATCCAGACTCGATTTCCGCCCTAACCTAAGGAAACTGCTGAGTAATTTCGAGGTTGGTTCCT
AACAAAAGCCAAGAAACGCGCCGATGGTTTAGTGGTAAAATCCATCGTTGCCATCGATGGGCCCCCGGTT
CGATTCCGGGTCGGCGCATTAGTTGGCGATGGAGTGTGGTTTTAGAGCTAGAAATAGCAAGTTAAAATAA
GGCTAGTCCGTTATCAACTTGAAAAAGTGGCACCGAGTCGGTGGTGCTTTTTTTGTGTGGGTACGGTCGT
CTGTCAGTAGAATGAGAAATTATGCAATACTGGAGATACAAGTGCAAGGTACTGTATGTACTGGCTGGTG
CTGACGTCAAGTGGTCATGGCATGGCATGGAGAGGGGAAACGGCGGTTAGTGCACAAAGAGTAACAAGAA
CCAGGCGTTTCCACACAGCGACTGAAGAGCTCTTCAATGTCTTCCAAGGTCAAAGAGGAGGAGGGCGCCA
CCCCGGGCGGCTCAGGCAACGCCAAATTTGGCTATCGAAGGGCCAAGCCGCGAGCTTCCAGGGCTTGTGA
GGTGTGAGTGAGAGAGGAGGGAAGATTGTCAGACGGACGGATAGGTGGAGCTGATCGCATCGCGTGCATT
CGCGGCCGCATTTAAATCCCCACTTCAGAAGTTCCTATACTTTCTAGAGAATAGGAACTTCACTATAGAG
TCGAATAAGGGCGACACCCCATAATTAGCCCGGGCGAAAGGCCCAGTCTTTCGACTGAGCCTTTCGTTTT
ATTTGATGCCTGGCAGTTCCCTACTCTCGCATGGGGAGTCCCCACACTACCATCGGCGCTACGGCGTTTC
ACTTCTGAGTTCGGCATGGGGTCAGGTGGGACCACCGCGCTACTGCCGCCAGGCAAACAAGGGGTGTTAT
GAGCCATATTCAGGTATAAATGGGCTCGCGATAATGTTCAGAATTGGTTAATTGGTTGTAACACTGACCC
CTATTTGTTTATTTTTCTAAATACATTCAAATATGTATCCGCTCATGAGACAATAACCCTGATAAATGCT
TCAATAATATTGAAAAAGGAAGAATATGAGTATTCAACATTTCCGTGTCGCCCTTATTCCCTTTTTTGCG
GCATTTTGCCTTCCTGTTTTTGCTCACCCAGAAACGCTGGTGAAAGTAAAAGATGCTGAAGATCAGTTGG
GTGCACGAGTGGGTTACATCGAACTGGATCTCAACAGCGGTAAGATCCTTGAGAGTTTTCGCCCCGAAGA
ACGTTTTCCAATGATGAGCACTTTTAAAGTTCTGCTATGTGGCGCGGTATTATCCCGTATTGACGCCGGG
CAAGAGCAACTCGGTCGCCGCATACACTATTCTCAGAATGACTTGGTTGAGTACTCACCAGTCACAGAAA
AGCATCTTACGGATGGCATGACAGTAAGAGAATTATGCAGTGCTGCCATAACCATGAGTGATAACACTGC
GGCCAACTTACTTCTGACAACGATCGGAGGACCGAAGGAGCTAACCGCTTTTTTGCACAACATGGGGGAT
CATGTAACTCGCCTTGATCGTTGGGAACCGGAGCTGAATGAAGCCATACCAAACGACGAGCGTGACACCA
CGATGCCTGTAGCGATGGCAACAACGTTGCGCAAACTATTAACTGGCGAACTACTTACTCTAGCTTCCCG
GCAACAATTAATAGACTGGATGGAGGCGGATAAAGTTGCAGGACCACTTCTGCGCTCGGCCCTTCCGGCT
GGCTGGTTTATTGCTGATAAATCCGGAGCCGGTGAGCGTGGTTCTCGCGGTATCATCGCAGCGCTGGGGC
CAGATGGTAAGCCCTCCCGTATCGTAGTTATCTACACGACGGGGAGTCAGGCAACTATGGATGAACGAAA
TAGACAGATCGCTGAGATAGGTGCCTCACTGATTAAGCATTGGTAAGCAGAGCATTACGCTGACTTGACG
GGACGGCGCAAGCTCATGACCAAAATCCCTTAACGTGAGTTACGCGCGCGTCGTTCCACTGAGCGTCAGA
CCCCGTAGAAAAGATCAAAGGATCTTCTTGAGATCCTTTTTTTCTGCGCGTAATCTGCTGCTTGCAAACA
AAAAAACCACCGCTACCAGCGGTGGTTTGTTTGCCGGATCAAGAGCTACCAACTCTTTTTCCGAAGGTAA
CTGGCTTCAGCAGAGCGCAGATACCAAATACTGTTCTTCTAGTGTAGCCGTAGTTAGCCCACCACTTCAA
GAACTCTGTAGCACCGCCTACATACCTCGCTCTGCTAATCCTGTTACCAGTGGCTGCTGCCAGTGGCGAT
AAGTCGTGTCTTACCGGGTTGGACTCAAGACGATAGTTACCGGATAAGGCGCAGCGGTCGGGCTGAACGG
GGGGTTCGTGCACACAGCCCAGCTTGGAGCGAACGACCTACACCGAACTGAGATACCTACAGCGTGAGCT
ATGAGAAAGCGCCACGCTTCCCGAAGGGAGAAAGGCGGACAGGTATCCGGTAAGCGGCAGGGTCGGAACA
GGAGAGCGCACGAGGGAGCTTCCAGGGGGAAACGCCTGGTATCTTTATAGTCCTGTCGGGTTTCGCCACC
TCTGACTTGAGCGTCGATTTTTGTGATGCTCGTCAGGGGGGCGGAGCCTATGGAAAAACGCCAGCAACGC
GGCCTTTTTACGGTTCCTGGCCTTTTGCTGGCCTTTTGCTCACATGTTCTTTCCTGCGTTATCCCCTGAT
TCTGTGGATAACCGTATTACCGCCTTTGAGTGAGCTGATACCGCTCGCCGCAGCCGAACGACCGAGCGCA
GCGAGTCAGTGAGCGAGGAAGCGGAAGGCGAGAGTAGGGAACTGCCAGGCATCAAACTAAGCAGAAGGCC
CCTGACGGATGGCCTTTTTGCGTTTCTACAAACTCTTTCTGTGTTGTAAAACGACGGCCAGTCTTAAGCT
CGGGCCCCCTGGGCGGTTCTGATAACGAGTAATCGTTAATCCGCAAATAACGTAAAAACCCGCTTCGGCG
GGTTTTTTTATGGGGGGAGTTTAGGGAAAGAGCATTTGTCAGAATATTTAAGGGCGCCTGTCACTTTGCT
TGATATATGAGAATTATTTAACCTTATAAATGAGAAAAAAGCAACGCACTTTAAATAAGATACGTTGCTT
TTTCGATTGATGAACACCTATAATTAAACTATTCATCTATTATTTATGATTTTTTGTATATACAATATTT
CTAGTTTGTTAAAGAGAATTAAGAAAATAAATCTCGAAAATAATAAAGGGAAAATCAGTTTTTGATATCA
AAATTATACATGTCAACGATAATACAAAATATAATACAAACTATAAGATGTTATCAGTATTTATTATGCA
TTTAGAATAAATTTTGTGTCGCCCTTATTCGACTCACTATAGAAGTTCCTATTCTCTAGAAAGTATAGGA
ACTTCACTTCATTTTATTTAAATTTGCGGCCGCTATGTCTGATAAAAGGATGTAACATAGGCAAGCTGCT
CGTGAGTGTTGAGTACGAACCTTAGATCCAAATCACCCGCACCCACGGATATACTTGCTTGAATATACAG
TAGTAAGGAGTTTGGCGCCCGTTTTTTCGAGCCCCACACGTTTCGGTGAGTATGAGCGGCGGCAGATTCG
AGCGTTTCCGGTTTCCGCGGCTGGACGAGAGCCCATGATGGGGGCTCCCACCACCAGCAATCAGGGCCCT
GATTACACACCCACCTGTAATGTCATGCTGTTCATCGTGGTTAATGCTGCTGTGTGCTGTGTGTGTGTGT
TGTTTGGCGCTCATTGTTGCGTTATGCAGCGTACACCACAATATTGGAAGCTTATTAGCCTTTCTATTTT
TTCGTTTGCAAGGCTTAACAACATTGCTGTGGAGAGGGATGGGGATATGGAGGCCGCTGGAGGGAGTCGG
AGAGGCGTTTTGGAGCGGCTTGGCCTGGCGCCCAGCTCGCGAAACGCACCTAGGACCCTTTGGCACGCCG
AAATGTGCCACTTTTCAGTCTAGTAACGCCTTACCTACGTCATTCCATGCATGCATGTTTGCGCCTTTTT
TCCCTTGCCCTTGATCGCCACACAGTACAGTGCACTGTACAGTGGAGGTTTTGGGGGGGTCTTAGATGGG
AGCTAAAAGCGGCCTAGCGGTACACTAGTGGGATTGTATGGAGTGGCATGGAGCCTAGGTGGAGCCTGAC
AGGACGCACGACCGGCTAGCCCGTGACAGACGATGGGTGGCTCCTGTTGTCCACCGCGTACAAATGTTTG
GGCCAAAGTCTTGTCAGCCTTGCTTGCGAACCTAATTCCCAATTTTGTCACTTCGCACCCCCATTGATCG
AGCCCTAACCCCTGCCCATCAGGCAATCCAATTAAGCTCGCATTGTCTGCCTTGTTTAGTTTGGCTCCTG
CCCGTTTCGGCGTCCACTTGCACAAACACAAACAAGCATTATATATAAGGCTCGTCTCTCCCTCCCAACC
ACACTCACTTTTTTGCCCGTCTTCCCTTGCTAACACAAAAGTCAAGAACACAAACAACCACCCCAACCCC
CTTACACACAAGACATATCTACAGCAATGGGTAAAAAGCCTGAACTCACCGCGACGTCTGTCGAGAAGTT
TCTGATCGAAAAGTTCGACAGCGTCTCCGACCTGATGCAGCTCTCGGAGGGCGAAGAATCTCGTGCTTTC
AGCTTCGATGTAGGAGGGCGTGGATATGTCCTGCGGGTAAATAGCTGCGCCGATGGTTTCTACAAAGATC
GTTATGTTTATCGGCACTTTGCATCGGCCGCGCTCCCGATTCCGGAAGTGCTTGACATTGGGGAATTCAG
CGAGAGCCTGACCTATTGCATCTCCCGCCGTGCACAGGGTGTCACGTTGCAAGACCTGCCTGAAACCGAA
CTGCCCGCTGTTCTGCAGCCGGTCGCGGAGGCAATGGATGCCATTGCTGCGGCCGATCTTAGCCAGACGA
GCGGGTTCGGCCCATTCGGACCGCAAGGAATCGGTCAATACACTACATGGCGTGATTTCATATGCGCGAT
TGCTGATCCCCATGTGTATCACTGGCAAACTGTGATGGACGACACCGTCAGTGCGTCCGTCGCGCAGGCT
CTCGATGAGCTGATGCTTTGGGCCGAGGACTGCCCCGAAGTCCGGCACCTCGTGCACGCGGATTTCGGCT
CCAACAATGTCCTGACGGACAATGGCCGCATAACAGCGGTCATTGACTGGAGCGAGGCGATGTTCGGGGA
TTCCCAATACGAGGTCGCCAACATCTTCTTCTGGAGGCCGTGGTTGGCTTGTATGGAGCAGCAGACGCGC
TACTTCGAGCGGAGGCATCCGGAGCTTGCAGGATCGCCGCGGCTCCGGGCGTATATGCTCCGCATTGGTC
TTGACCAACTCTATCAGAGCTTGGTTGACGGCAATTTCGATGATGCAGCTTGGGCGCAGGGTCGATGCGA
CGCAATCGTCCGATCCGGAGCCGGGACTGTCGGGCGTACACAAATCGCCCGCAGAAGCGCGGCCGTCTGG
ACCGATGGCTGTGTAGAAGTACTCGCCGATAGTGGAAACCGACGCCCCAGCACTCGTCCGAGGGCAAAGG
AATAATCATGTAATTAGTTATGTCACGCTTACATTCACGCCCTCCCCCCACATCCGCTCTAACCGAAAAG
GAAGGAGTTAGACAACCTGAAGTCTAGGTCCCTATTTATTTTTTTATAGTTATGTTAGTATTAAGAACGT
TATTTATATTTCAAATTTTTCTTTTTTTTCTGTACAGACGCGTGTACGCATGTAACATTATACTGAAAAC
CTTGCTTGAGAAGGTTTTGGGACGCTCGAGCAGGCTTGGAGGCGACGTGGCAGTGGCTCGCGGGAGGATC
GGCGGGAAACTCCGGGATATCCGTCGAGAGTTTACACGTGAATGGGCAGCGCAATCCGTTGACGACGATA
CGACTGGCAAAGTAGCGACGATACCTGCCAGACAGGTGACATGTGCAGGCCGCACTAACAAGGAAACGGG
CGCTGGGGGGGGCGGGCTTCTAGACTTTGCCCTTGAACAGGAATCTAGTGGGGGCTTGTCTTTCCGCCAA
TGGGGGAGCGCCTGTTGAGCGACCGTGCATGCTGGAACGCCAAGTGTATGTACAGCTGGTGGTCTCGCAG
CGGTATGTGACGGGACTTACATCTCTCGTTTTTTCATGACCACGTTTTCACAGGCTCGGAGGTACGTTAA
AGTTTTGAAGGCTGCATCTGAACCGAGGTATGGGGGAGTTTGAACAGCAACAGTGTTGGGGCTGAGGGGG
CCAAGATCGGGGCAAGCAGAGGTCTTAGATCAATTGTGGGGATCCCAAAGGGCTCGTTATCACCTTTTTC
CACCCAATTCGGGTCCCAATTGATCCACTACTGGCTTGCCCAAGTTACCCCAGAAATGCCGCCCCGGATT
TCTCCAAAAACCTAATAAGCTTCATGGAACTTGGTGGAAGTGACTTTCTACAGAGTGGAGAGAACCGTGG
ACACGTGGCAATGGCGCTGACCGTGTCCCCGAGCCGAATCGACGTGAGGGGAGAACGGAGTATCTGCGGT
CATGTGACCTTCCAGAGCGGCGTCGCCAGTGTGCACGCGGTGACCCCCAGTTTGGGTCTCTGTCACACGC
ATACTACCTCGGCTCTCCACATGCTGAACTTTATCTTTCGTGGGGATCATACCGAAAGTTGCAACTACCA
GGTGTATATAAAGCCTGGTAGACTCCCCCCACTTTGGACCTCATCCAACCAAGACACACAAAAATGGACC
GACTTAACAACCTCGCCACCCAGCTCGAGCAGAACCCCGCCAA
